Addgene plasmid #228940: pXPR_051d_sgCiChr2-2
Purpose: Expression of a CRISPRi control sgRNA that cuts an intergenic region on chromosome 2
Depositing lab: Francisca Vazquez. Depositing organization: Broad Institute. Publication: SKI complex loss renders 9p21.3-deleted or MSI-H cancers dependent on PELO. Borck PC, Boyle I, Jankovic K, Bick N, Foster K, Lau AC, Parker-Burns LI, Lubicki DA, Li T, Borah AA, Lofaso NJ, Das Sharma S, Chan T, Kishen RV, Adeagbo A, Raghavan S, Aquilanti E, Prensner JR, Krill-Burger JM, Golub TR, Campbell CD, Dempster JM, Chan EM, Vazquez F. Nature. 2025 Feb 5. doi: 10.1038/s41586-024-08509-3. PubMed 39910293.
Backbone
  Vector backbone: pXPR_051d
  Total vector size (bp): 13791
  Vector type: Mammalian Expression, Lentiviral, CRISPR
  Selectable markers: Hygromycin
Growth in bacteria
  Bacterial resistance: Ampicillin, 100 μg/mL
  Growth temperature: 30°C
  Growth strain: NEB Stable
  Copy number: High Copy
Gene/Insert
  Gene/Insert name: sgChr2-2
  gRNA/shRNA sequence: GGTGTGCGTATGAAGCAGTG
  Species: H. sapiens (human)
Terms and licenses: Academic/Nonprofit Terms; Industry Terms: Not Available to Industry
How to cite: pXPR_051d_sgCiChr2-2 was a gift from Francisca Vazquez (Addgene plasmid # 228940 ; http://n2t.net/addgene:228940 ; RRID:Addgene_228940)
