[The description below was written by a language model from this plasmid's Addgene catalogue record and pLannotate feature annotations shown in this document.]
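Description:
pXPR_051d_sgCiChr2-2 is a 13.8 kb all-in-one lentiviral CRISPR interference plasmid built on the pXPR_051d backbone for use in human cells. It is maintained in E. coli through a high-copy ColE1/pUC-type origin with ampicillin resistance (β-lactamase). The backbone outside the viral region also carries an f1 origin and an SV40/EM7-driven bleomycin/Zeocin resistance cassette. The transfer region has the typical third-generation layout. A CMV enhancer/promoter fused to a truncated HIV-1 5' LTR drives genomic RNA production in packaging cells, followed by the Ψ packaging signal with a gag fragment, the RRE for Rev-dependent export, and the cPPT/CTS. It ends in a self-inactivating ΔU3 3' LTR, with a bGH polyadenylation signal just downstream.

Between the LTRs sit two expression units. A human U6 Pol III promoter transcribes the sgChr2-2 guide fused to an S. pyogenes gRNA scaffold. An EF-1α core promoter drives a KRAB repression domain placed upstream of a Cas9 coding sequence, followed by a hygromycin resistance gene and a WPRE to enhance transcript expression. The annotation labels the nuclease simply as Cas9. The KRAB fusion and stated CRISPRi purpose imply a catalytically inactive form, but the feature table does not confirm this, nor does it annotate the linker joining Cas9 to the hygromycin marker.

The guide targets an intergenic region of human chromosome 2. The plasmid therefore serves as a negative (non-gene-targeting) control alongside gene-directed CRISPRi guides, with transduced cells selected by hygromycin. The catalogue text describes the guide as one that "cuts", although a KRAB-based CRISPRi effector would normally bind and repress rather than cleave.
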