Features (pLannotate 1.2.2; 35 found; start..end, strand, type, name):
      1..589     +  rep_origin     ori: high-copy-number ColE1/pMB1/pBR322/pUC origin of replication
    772..864     +  CDS            lacI (fragment): lac repressor; lacI; The lac repressor binds to the lac operator to inhibit transcription in E. coli. This inhibition can be relieved by adding lactose or isopropyl-β-D-thiogalactopyranoside (IPTG).
    877..898     +  protein_bind   CAP binding site: CAP binding activates transcription in the presence of cAMP. E. coli catabolite activator protein
    913..943     +  promoter       lac promoter: promoter for the E. coli lac operon
    947..969     +  protein_bind   lac operator (fragment): The lac repressor binds to the lac operator to inhibit transcription in E. coli. This inhibition can be relieved by adding lactose or isopropyl-β-D-thiogalactopyranoside (IPTG). lac repressor encoded by lacI
   1040..1161    -  polyA_signal   SV40 poly(A) signal: SV40 polyadenylation signal
   1156..1281    -  CDS            ble (fragment): BLE_KLEPN - Experimental evidence at protein level: Swiss-Prot protein existence level 1. Binding protein with a strong affinity to the bleomycin family of antibiotics. Binds to CL990; an antimitotic-antibiotic compound. From Klebsiella pneumoniae.
   1291..1665    -  CDS            BleoR: antibiotic-binding protein; Sh ble from Streptoalloteichus hindustanus; confers resistance to bleomycin, phleomycin, and Zeocin™
   1684..1731    -  promoter       EM7 promoter: synthetic bacterial promoter&nbsp
   1779..2108    -  promoter       SV40 promoter: SV40 enhancer and early promoter
   2122..2550    -  rep_origin     f1 ori (sequence partly withheld): f1 bacteriophage origin of replication; arrow indicates direction of (+) strand synthesis
   2571..2592    -  promoter       SV40 promoter (fragment): SV40 enhancer and early promoter
   2596..2820    -  polyA_signal   bGH poly(A) signal: bovine growth hormone polyadenylation signal
   2851..3084    -  LTR            3' LTR (ΔU3): self-inactivating 3' long terminal repeat (LTR) from HIV-1
   3086..3148    -  CDS            nef (fragment): NEF_HV1Z2 - Experimental evidence at protein level: Swiss-Prot protein existence level 1. Extracellular Nef protein targets CD4(+) T-lymphocytes for apoptosis by interacting with CXCR4 surface receptors. From Human immunodeficiency virus type 1 group M subtype D (isolate Z2/CDC-Z34) (HIV-1).
   3162..3750    -  misc_feature   WPRE: woodchuck hepatitis virus posttranscriptional regulatory element
   3774..4797    -  CDS            HygR (fragment): aminoglycoside phosphotransferase from E. coli; aph(4)-Ia; confers resistance to hygromycin
   5002..9105    -  CDS            Cas9: Cas9 (Csn1) endonuclease from the Streptococcus pyogenes Type II CRISPR/Cas system generates RNA-guided double strand breaks in DNA
   9127..9312    -  CDS            KRAB: Krüppel-associated box (KRAB) transcriptional repression domain from the human zinc finger protein ZNF10 (Margolin et al., 1994)
   9348..9365    -  protein_bind   attB1 (fragment): mutant version of attB; core recombination site for the Gateway® BP reaction BP Clonase™
   9392..9603    -  promoter       EF-1α core promoter: core promoter for human elongation factor EF-1α
   9629..9647    -  CDS            small t antigen (fragment): SV40 (simian virus 40) small t antigen
   9665..9724    -  misc_RNA       gRNA scaffold (fragment): guide RNA scaffold for the Streptococcus pyogenes CRISPR/Cas9 system
   9780..10020   -  promoter       U6 promoter: RNA polymerase III promoter for human U6 snRNA
  10071..10188   -  misc_feature   cPPT/CTS: central polypurine tract and central termination sequence of HIV-1
  10238..10338   -  CDS            Rev (fragment): human immunodeficiency virus 1 (HIV-1) Rev protein; rev; enhances nuclear export of unspliced and incompletely spliced viral mRNAs
  10715..10948   -  misc_feature   RRE: The Rev response element (RRE) of HIV-1 allows for Rev-dependent mRNA export from the nucleus to the cytoplasm.
  11094..11457   -  CDS            HIV-1 gag (fragment): gag protein from human immunodeficiency virus 1; gag
  11441..11566   -  misc_feature   HIV-1 Ψ: packaging signal of human immunodeficiency virus type 1
  11613..11793   -  LTR            5' LTR (truncated): truncated 5' long terminal repeat (LTR) from HIV-1
  11811..12010   -  promoter       CMV promoter: human cytomegalovirus (CMV) immediate early promoter
  12011..12390   -  enhancer       CMV enhancer: human cytomegalovirus immediate early enhancer
  12545..12597   +  misc_feature   bom (fragment): basis of mobility region from pBR322
  12656..12760   +  promoter       AmpR promoter: bla
  12761..13621   +  CDS            AmpR: β-lactamase; bla; confers resistance to ampicillin, carbenicillin, and related antibiotics
>Addgene plasmid #228940 | pXPR_051d_sgCiChr2-2 | addgene full sequence | sequence record 467893 | Addgene NGS Result
TTGAGATCCTTTTTTTCTGCGCGTAATCTGCTGCTTGCAAACAAAAAAACCACCGCTACCAGCGGTGGTT
TGTTTGCCGGATCAAGAGCTACCAACTCTTTTTCCGAAGGTAACTGGCTTCAGCAGAGCGCAGATACCAA
ATACTGTTCTTCTAGTGTAGCCGTAGTTAGGCCACCACTTCAAGAACTCTGTAGCACCGCCTACATACCT
CGCTCTGCTAATCCTGTTACCAGTGGCTGCTGCCAGTGGCGATAAGTCGTGTCTTACCGGGTTGGACTCA
AGACGATAGTTACCGGATAAGGCGCAGCGGTCGGGCTGAACGGGGGGTTCGTGCACACAGCCCAGCTTGG
AGCGAACGACCTACACCGAACTGAGATACCTACAGCGTGAGCTATGAGAAAGCGCCACGCTTCCCGAAGG
GAGAAAGGCGGACAGGTATCCGGTAAGCGGCAGGGTCGGAACAGGAGAGCGCACGAGGGAGCTTCCAGGG
GGAAACGCCTGGTATCTTTATAGTCCTGTCGGGTTTCGCCACCTCTGACTTGAGCGTCGATTTTTGTGAT
GCTCGTCAGGGGGGCGGAGCCTATGGAAAAACGCCAGCAACGCGGCCTTTTTACGGTTCCTGGCCTTTTG
CTGGCCTTTTGCTCACATGTTCTTTCCTGCGTTATCCCCTGATTCTGTGGATAACCGTATTACCGCCTTT
GAGTGAGCTGATACCGCTCGCCGCAGCCGAACGACCGAGCGCAGCGAGTCAGTGAGCGAGGAAGCGGAAG
AGCGCCCAATACGCAAACCGCCTCTCCCCGCGCGTTGGCCGATTCATTAATGCAGCTGGCACGACAGGTT
TCCCGACTGGAAAGCGGGCAGTGAGCGCAACGCAATTAATGTGAGTTAGCTCACTCATTAGGCACCCCAG
GCTTTACACTTTATGCTTCCGGCTCGTATGTTGTGTGGAATTGTGAGCGGATAACAATTTCACACAGGAA
ACAGCTATGACCATGATTACGCCAAGCTCTAGCTAGAGGTCGACGGTATACAGACATGATAAGATACATT
GATGAGTTTGGACAAACCACAACTAGAATGCAGTGAAAAAAATGCTTTATTTGTGAAATTTGTGATGCTA
TTGCTTTATTTGTAACCATTATAAGCTGCAATAAACAAGTTGGGGTGGGCGAAGAACTCCAGCATGAGAT
CCCCGCGCTGGAGGATCATCCAGCCGGCGTCCCGGAAAACGATTCCGAAGCCCAACCTTTCATAGAAGGC
GGCGGTGGAATCGAAATCTCGTAGCACGTGTCAGTCCTGCTCCTCGGCCACGAAGTGCACGCAGTTGCCG
GCCGGGTCGCGCAGGGCGAACTCCCGCCCCCACGGCTGCTCGCCGATCTCGGTCATGGCCGGCCCGGAGG
CGTCCCGGAAGTTCGTGGACACGACCTCCGACCACTCGGCGTACAGCTCGTCCAGGCCGCGCACCCACAC
CCAGGCCAGGGTGTTGTCCGGCACCACCTGGTCCTGGACCGCGCTGATGAACAGGGTCACGTCGTCCCGG
ACCACACCGGCGAAGTCGTCCTCCACGAAGTCCCGGGAGAACCCGAGCCGGTCGGTCCAGAACTCGACCG
CTCCGGCGACGTCGCGCGCGGTGAGCACCGGAACGGCACTGGTCAACTTGGCCATGGTTTAGTTCCTCAC
CTTGTCGTATTATACTATGCCGATATACTATGCCGATGATTAATTGTCAACACGTGCTGATCAGATCCGA
AAATGGATATACAAGCTCCCGGGAGCTTTTTGCAAAAGCCTAGGCCTCCAAAAAAGCCTCCTCACTACTT
CTGGAATAGCTCAGAGGCAGAGGCGGCCTCGGCCTCTGCATAAATAAAAAAAATTAGTCAGCCATGGGGC
GGAGAATGGGCGGAACTGGGCGGAGTTAGGGGCGGGATGGGCGGAGTTAGGGGCGGGACTATGGTTGCTG
ACTAATTGAGATGCATGCTTTGCATACTTCTGCCTGCTGGGGAGCCTGGGGACTTTCCACACCTGGTTGC
TGACTAATTGAGATGCATGCTTTGCATACTTCTGCCTGCTGGGGAGCCTGGGGACTTTCCACACCCTAAC
TGACACACATTCCACAGAATTAATTCGCGTTAAATTTTTGTTAAATCAGCTCATTTTTTAACCAATAGGC
CGAAATCGGCAAAATCCCTTATAAATCAAAAGAATAGACCGAGATAGGGT
[37 nt withheld, positions 2221-2257]
AAAGAACGTGGACTCCAACGTCAAAGG
[49 nt withheld, positions 2285-2333]
T
[91 nt withheld, positions 2335-2425]
G
[124 nt withheld, positions 2427-2550]
GGGGATACCCCCTAGAGCCCCAGCTGGTTCTTTCCGCCTCAGAAGCCATAGAGCCCACCGCATCCCCAGC
ATGCCTGCTATTGTCTTCCCAATCCTCCCCCTTGCTGTCCTGCCCCACCCCACCCCCCAGAATAGAATGA
CACCTACTCAGACAATGCGATGCAATTTCCTCATTTTATTAGGAAAGGACAGTGGGAGTGGCACCTTCCA
GGGTCAAGGAAGGCACGGGGGAGGGGCAAACAACAGATGGCTGGCAACTAGAAGGCACAGTCGAGGCTGA
TCAGCGGGTTTAAACGGCCCTGCTAGAGATTTTCCACACTGACTAAAAGGGTCTGAGGGATCTCTAGTTA
CCAGAGTCACACAACAGACGGGCACACACTACTTGAAGCACTCAAGGCAAGCTTTATTGAGGCTTAAGCA
GTGGGTTCCCTAGTTAGCCAGAGAGCTCCCAGGCTCAGATCTGGTCTAACCAGAGAGACCCAGTACAAGC
AAAAAGCAGATCTTGTCTTCGTTGGGAGTGAATTAGCCCTTCCAGTCCCCCCTTTTCTTTTAAAAAGTGG
CTAAGATCTACAGCTGCCTTGTAAGTCATTGGTCTTAAAGTCGACCTCGAGGCGGGGAGGCGGCCCAAAG
GGAGATCCGACTCGTCTGAGGGCGAAGGCGAAGACGCGGAAGAGGCCGCAGAGCCGGCAGCAGGCCGCGG
GAAGGAAGGTCCGCTGGATTGAGGGCCGAAGGGACGTAGCAGAAGGACGTCCCGCGCAGAATCCAGGTGG
CAACACAGGCGAGCAGCCAAGGAAAGGACGATGATTTCCCCGACAACACCACGGAATTGTCAGTGCCCAA
CAGCCGAGCCCCTGTCCAGCAGCGGGCAAGGCAGGCGGCGATGAGTTCCGCCGTGGCAATAGGGAGGGGG
AAAGCGAAAGTCCCGGAAAGGAGCTGACAGGTGGTGGCAATGCCCCAACCAGTGGGGGTTGCGTCAGCAA
ACACAGTGCACACCACGCCACGTTGCCTGACAACGGGCCACAACTCCTCATAAAGAGACAGCAACCAGGA
TTTATACAAGGAGGAGAAAATGAAAGCCATACGGGAAGCAATAGCATGATACAAAGGCATTAAAGCAGCG
TATCCACATAGCGTAAAAGGAGCAACATAGTTAAGAATACCAGTCAATCTTTCACAAATTTTGTAATCCA
GAGGTTGATTGTCGACTTAACGCGTGTTAACTCATTCCTTTGCCCTCGGACGAGTGCTGGGGCGTCGGTT
TCCACTATCGGCGAGTACTTCTACACAGCCATCGGTCCAGACGGCCGCGCTTCTGCGGGCGATTTGTGTA
CGCCCGACAGTCCCGGCTCCGGATCGGACGATTGCGTCGCATCGACCCTGCGCCCAAGCTGCATCATCGA
AATTGCCGTCAACCAAGCTCTGATAGAGTTGGTCAAGACCAATGCGGAGCATATACGCCCGGAGCCGCGG
CGATCCTGCAAGCTCCGGATGCCTCCGCTCGAAGTAGCGCGTCTGCTGCTCCATACAAGCCAACCACGGC
CTCCAGAAGAAGATGTTGGCGACCTCGTATTGGGAATCCCCGAACATCGCCTCGCTCCAGTCAATGACCG
CTGTTATGCGGCCATTGTCCGTCAGGACATTGTTGGAGCCGAAATCCGCGTGCACGAGGTGCCGGACTTC
GGGGCAGTCCTCGGCCCAAAGCATCAGCTCATCGAGAGCCTGCGCGACGGACGCACTGACGGTGTCGTCC
ATCACAGTTTGCCAGTGATACACATGGGGATCAGCAATCGCGCATATGAAATCACGCCACGTAGTGTATT
GACCGATTCCTTGCGGTCCGAATGGGCCGAACCCGCTCGTCTGGCTAAGATCGGCCGCAGCGATCGCATC
CATGGCCTCCGCGACCGGCTGCAGAACAGCGGGCAGTTCGGTTTCAGGCAGGTCTTGCAACGTGACACCC
TGTGCACGGCGGGAGATGCAATAGGTCAGGCTCTCGCTAAATTCCCCAATGTCAAGCACTTCCGGAATCG
GGAGCGCGGCCGATGCAAAGTGCCGATGAACATAACGATCTTTGTAGAAACCATCGGCGCAGCTATTTAC
CCGCAGGACATATCCACGCCCTCCTACATCGAAGCTGAAAGCACGAGATTCTTCGCCCTCCGAGAGCTGC
ATCAGGTCGGACACGCTGTCGAACTTTTCGATCAGAAACTTCTCGACAGACGTCGCGGTGAGTTCAGGCT
TTTTCATCGATCCGCCCGGTCCAGGATTCTCTTCGACATCTCCGGCTTGTTTCAGCAGAGAGAAGTTTGT
TGCGCCGGATCCGCTGCTGCCGTTGCTCCCACTACCAATGCCGTCCACTTTCCGCTTTTTCTTAGGATCT
TCCACCTTGCGTTTTTTCTTGGGGGAGCCGCTGCCCAGGCTGGCATAATCGGGCACGTCATAGGGATAGG
CGTCGCCTCCCAGCTGAGACAGGTCGATCCGTGTCTCGTACAGGCCGGTGATGCTCTGGTGGATCAGGGT
GGCGTCCAGCACCTCTTTGGTGCTGGTGTACCTCTTCCGGTCGATGGTGGTGTCAAAGTACTTGAAGGCG
GCAGGGGCTCCCAGATTGGTCAGGGTAAACAGGTGGATGATATTCTCGGCCTGCTCTCTGATAGGCTTGT
CTCTGTGCTTGTTGTAGGCGCTCAGCACCTTGTCCAGATTAGCGTCGGCCAGGATCACTCTCTTGGAGAA
CTCGCTGATCTGCTCGATGATCTCGTCCAGGTAGTGTTTGTGCTGTTCCACAAACAGCTGTTTCTGCTCA
TTATCCTCGGGGGAGCCCTTCAGCTTCTCATAGTGGCTGGCCAGGTACAGGAAGTTCACATATTTGGAGG
GCAGGGCCAGTTCGTTTCCCTTCTGCAGTTCGCCGGCAGAGGCCAGCATTCTCTTCCGGCCGTTTTCCAG
CTCGAACAGGGAGTACTTAGGCAGCTTGATGATCAGGTCCTTTTTCACTTCTTTGTAGCCCTTGGCTTCC
AGAAAGTCGATGGGATTCTTCTCGAAGCTGCTTCTTTCCATGATGGTGATCCCCAGCAGCTCTTTCACAC
TCTTCAGTTTCTTGGACTTGCCCTTTTCCACTTTGGCCACCACCAGCACAGAATAGGCCACGGTGGGGCT
GTCGAAGCCGCCGTACTTCTTAGGGTCCCAGTCCTTCTTTCTGGCGATCAGCTTGTCGCTGTTCCTCTTG
GGCAGGATAGACTCTTTGCTGAAGCCGCCTGTCTGCACCTCGGTCTTTTTCACGATATTCACTTGGGGCA
TAGACAGCACTTTCCGCACGGTGGCAAAGTCCCGGCCCTTATCCCACACGATCTCGCCTGTTTCGCCGTT
TGTCTCGATCAGAGGCCGCTTCCGGATCTCGCCGTTGGCCAGGGTAATCTCGGTCTTGAAAAAGTTCATG
ATGTTGCTGTAGAAGAAGTACTTGGCGGTAGCCTTGCCGATTTCCTGCTCGCTCTTGGCGATCATCTTCC
GCACGTCGTACACCTTGTAGTCGCCGTACACGAACTCGCTTTCCAGCTTAGGGTACTTTTTGATCAGGGC
GGTTCCCACGACGGCGTTCAGGTAGGCGTCGTGGGCGTGGTGGTAGTTGTTGATCTCGCGCACTTTGTAA
AACTGGAAATCCTTCCGGAAATCGGACACCAGCTTGGACTTCAGGGTGATCACTTTCACTTCCCGGATCA
GTTTGTCGTTCTCGTCGTACTTAGTGTTCATCCGGGAGTCCAGGATCTGTGCCACGTGCTTTGTGATCTG
CCGGGTTTCCACCAGCTGTCTCTTGATGAAGCCGGCCTTATCCAGTTCGCTCAGGCCGCCTCTCTCGGCC
TTGGTCAGATTGTCGAACTTCCTCTGGGTAATCAGCTTGGCATTCAGCAGCTGGCGCCAGTAGTTCTTCA
TCTTCTTCACGACCTCTTCGGAGGGCACGTTGTCGCTCTTGCCCCGGTTCTTGTCGCTCCGAGTCAGCAC
TTTGTTATCGATGGAGTCGTCCTTCAGAAAGCTCTGAGGCACGATAGCGTCCACATCGTAGTCGGACAGC
CGGTTGATGTCCAGTTCCTGGTCCACGTACATATCCCGCCCATTCTGCAGGTAGTACAGGTACAGCTTCT
CGTTCTGCAGCTGGGTGTTTTCCACGGGGTGTTCTTTCAGGATCTGGCTGCCCAGCTCTTTGATGCCCTC
TTCGATCCGCTTCATTCTCTCGCGGCTGTTCTTCTGTCCCTTCTGGGTGGTCTGGTTCTCTCTGGCCATT
TCGATCACGATGTTCTCGGGCTTGTGCCGGCCCATCACTTTCACGAGCTCGTCCACCACCTTCACTGTCT
GCAGGATGCCCTTCTTAATGGCGGGGCTGCCGGCCAGATTGGCAATGTGCTCGTGCAGGCTATCGCCCTG
GCCGGACACCTGGGCTTTCTGGATGTCCTCTTTAAAGGTCAGGCTGTCGTCGTGGATCAGCTGCATGAAG
TTTCTGTTGGCGAAGCCGTCGGACTTCAGGAAATCCAGGATTGTCTTGCCGGACTGCTTGTCCCGGATGC
CGTTGATCAGCTTCCGGCTCAGCCTGCCCCAGCCGGTGTATCTCCGCCGCTTCAGCTGCTTCATCACTTT
GTCGTCGAACAGGTGGGCATAGGTTTTCAGCCGTTCCTCGATCATCTCTCTGTCCTCAAACAGTGTCAGG
GTCAGCACGATATCTTCCAGAATGTCCTCGTTTTCCTCATTGTCCAGGAAGTCCTTGTCCTTGATAATTT
TCAGCAGATCGTGGTATGTGCCCAGGGAGGCGTTGAACCGATCTTCCACGCCGGAGATTTCCACGGAGTC
GAAGCACTCGATTTTCTTGAAGTAGTCCTCTTTCAGCTGCTTCACGGTCACTTTCCGGTTGGTCTTGAAC
AGCAGGTCCACGATGGCTTTTTTCTGCTCGCCGCTCAGGAAGGCGGGCTTTCTCATTCCCTCGGTCACGT
ATTTCACTTTGGTCAGCTCGTTGTACACGGTGAAGTACTCGTACAGCAGGCTGTGCTTGGGCAGCACCTT
CTCGTTGGGCAGGTTCTTATCGAAGTTGGTCATCCGCTCGATGAAGCTCTGGGCGCTGGCGCCCTTGTCC
ACCACTTCCTCGAAGTTCCAGGGGGTGATGGTTTCCTCGCTCTTTCTGGTCATCCAGGCGAATCTGCTGT
TTCCCCTGGCCAGAGGGCCCACGTAGTAGGGGATGCGGAAGGTCAGGATCTTCTCGATCTTTTCCCGGTT
GTCCTTCAGGAATGGGTAAAAATCTTCCTGCCGCCGCAGAATGGCGTGCAGCTCTCCCAGGTGGATCTGG
TGGGGGATGCTGCCGTTGTCGAAGGTCCGCTGCTTCCGCAGCAGGTCCTCTCTGTTCAGCTTCACGAGCA
GTTCCTCGGTGCCGTCCATCTTTTCCAGGATGGGCTTGATGAACTTGTAGAACTCTTCCTGGCTGGCTCC
GCCATCGATGTAGCCGGCGTAGCCGTTCTTGCTCTGGTCGAAGAAAATCTCTTTGTACTTCTCAGGCAGC
TGCTGCCGCACGAGAGCTTTCAGCAGGGTCAGGTCCTGGTGGTGCTCGTCGTATCTCTTGATCATAGAGG
CGCTCAGGGGGGCCTTGGTGATCTCGGTGTTCACTCTCAGGATGTCGCTCAGCAGGATGGCGTCGGACAG
GTTCTTGGCGGCCAGAAACAGGTCGGCGTACTGGTCGCCGATCTGGGCCAGCAGGTTGTCCAGGTCGTCG
TCGTAGGTGTCCTTGCTCAGCTGCAGTTTGGCATCCTCGGCCAGGTCGAAGTTGCTCTTGAAGTTGGGGG
TCAGGCCCAGGCTCAGGGCAATCAGGTTGCCGAACAGGCCATTCTTCTTCTCGCCGGGCAGCTGGGCGAT
CAGATTTTCCAGCCGTCTGCTCTTGCTCAGTCTGGCAGACAGGATGGCCTTGGCGTCCACGCCGCTGGCG
TTGATGGGGTTTTCCTCGAACAGCTGGTTGTAGGTCTGCACCAGCTGGATGAACAGCTTGTCCACGTCGC
TGTTGTCGGGGTTCAGGTCGCCCTCGATCAGGAAGTGGCCCCGGAACTTGATCATGTGGGCCAGGGCCAG
ATAGATCAGCCGCAGGTCGGCCTTGTCGGTGCTGTCCACCAGTTTCTTTCTCAGGTGGTAGATGGTGGGG
TACTTCTCGTGGTAGGCCACCTCGTCCACGATGTTGCCGAAGATGGGGTGCCGCTCGTGCTTCTTATCCT
CTTCCACCAGGAAGGACTCTTCCAGTCTGTGGAAGAAGCTGTCGTCCACCTTGGCCATCTCGTTGCTGAA
GATCTCTTGCAGATAGCAGATCCGGTTCTTCCGTCTGGTGTATCTTCTTCTGGCGGTTCTCTTCAGCCGG
GTGGCCTCGGCTGTTTCTCCGCTGTCGAACAGCAGGGCGCCGATCAGGTTCTTCTTGATGCTGTGCCGGT
CGGTGTTGCCCAGCACCTTGAATTTCTTGCTGGGCACCTTGTACTCGTCGGTGATCACGGCCCAGCCCAC
AGAGTTGGTGCCGATGGCCAGGCCGATGCTGTACTTCTTGTCCATCGACCCTCCGCCGGAACCGCCGGGC
TCTTCTCCCTTCTCCAACCGGAGGATCACATCTGGCTTAGTAAGCTGATAACCCAAGGAAACCAGGTTCT
TATAGTTCTCCAGCATCACATTTCTGTACACGATCTGCTGAGCAGTGTCCAGCAGCTTCCACTCCTCCCT
GGTGAAGTCCACAAATACATCCTTGAAGGTCACCAGTGTCCGGGACCAGGCAGTTAGTGACTTAGCATCC
ATGCCAACTTTTTTGTACAAACTTGTTGATCAATCGATGCTAGAACCGGTCCTGTGTTCTGGCGGCAAAC
CCGTTGCGAAAAAGAACGTTCACGGCGACTACTGCACTTATATACGGTTCTCCCCCACCCTCGGGAAAAA
GGCGGAGCCAGTACACGACATCACTTTCCCAGTTTACCCCGCGCCACCTTCTCTAGGCACCGGATCAATT
GCCGACCCCTCCCCCCAACTTCTCGGGGACTGTGGGCGATGTGCGCTCTGCCCACTGACGGGCACCGGAG
CCAATTCCCACTCCTTTCAAGACCTAGCTAGCGAATTCAAAAAAGCACCGACTCGGTGCCACTTTTTCAA
GTTGATAACGGACTAGCCTTATTTCAACTTGCTACAGCATTTCTGCTGTAGCTCTGAAACCACTGCTTCA
TACGCACACCCGGTGTTTCGTCCTTTCCACAAGATATATAAAGCCAAGAAATCGAAATACTTTCAAGTTA
CGGTAAGCATATGATAGTCCATTTTAAAACATAATTTTAAAACTGCAAACTACCCAAGAAATTATTACTT
TCTACGTCACGTATTTTGTACTAATATCTTTGTGTTTACAGTCAAATTAATTCTAATTATCTCTCTAACA
GCCTTGTATCGTATATGCAAATATGAAGGAATCATGGGAAATAGGCCCTCGGTACCTTAATTAACCAAAC
TGGATCTCTGCTGTCCCTGTAATAAACCCGAAAATTTTGAATTTTTGTAATTTGTTTTTGTAATTCTTTA
GTTTGTATGTCTGTTGCTATTATGTCTACTATTCTTTCCCCTGCACTGTACCCCCCAATCCCCCCTTTTC
TTTTAAAATTGTGGATGAATACTGCCATTTGTCTGCAGAATTGGCGCACGCAGTGCCGATCCGTTCACTA
ATCGAATGGATCTGTCTCTGTCTCTCTCTCCACCTTCTTCTTCTATTCCTTCGGGCCTGTCGGGTCCCCT
CGGGGTTGGGAGGTGGGTCTGAAACGATAATGGTGAATATCCCTGCCTAACTCTATTCACTATAGAAAGT
ACAGCAAAAACTATTCTTAAACCTACCAAGCCTCCTACTATCATTATGAATAATTTTATATACCACAGCC
AATTTGTTATGTTAAACCAATTCCACAAACTTGCCCATTTATCTAATTCCAATAATTCTTGTTCATTCTT
TTCTTGCTGGTTTTGCGATTCTTCAATTAAGGAGTGTATTAAGCTTGTGTAATTGTTAATTTCTCTGTCC
CACTCCATCCAGGTCGTGTGATTCCAAATCTGTTCCAGAGATTTATTACTCCAACTAGCATTCCAAGGCA
CAGCAGTGGTGCAAATGAGTTTTCCAGAGCAACCCCAAATCCCCAGGAGCTGTTGATCCTTTAGGTATCT
TTCCACAGCCAGGATTCTTGCCTGGAGCTGCTTGATGCCCCAGACTGTGAGTTGCAACAGATGCTGTTGC
GCCTCAATAGCCCTCAGCAAATTGTTCTGCTGCTGCACTATACCAGACAATAATTGTCTGGCCTGTACCG
TCAGCGTCATTGACGCTGCGCCCATAGTGCTTCCTGCTGCTCCCAAGAACCCAAGGAACAAAGCTCCTAT
TCCCACTGCTCTTTTTTCTCTCTGCACCACTCTTCTCTTTGCCTTGGTGGGTGCTACTCCTAATGGTTCA
ATTTTTACTACTTTATATTTATATAATTCACTTCTCCAATTGTCCCTCATATCTCCTCCTCCAGGTCTGA
AGATCAGCGGCCGCTTGCTGTGCGGTGGTCTTACTTTTGTTTTGCTCTTCCTCTATCTTGTCTAAAGCTT
CCTTGGTGTCTTTTATCTCTATCCTTTGATGCACACAATAGAGGGTTGCTACTGTATTATATAATGATCT
AAGTTCTTCTGATCCTGTCTGAAGGGATGGTTGTAGCTGTCCCAGTATTTGTCTACAGCCTTCTGATGTT
TCTAACAGGCCAGGATTAACTGCGAATCGTTCTAGCTCCCTGCTTGCCCATACTATATGTTTTAATTTAT
ATTTTTTCTTTCCCCCTGGCCTTAACCGAATTTTTTCCCATCGCGATCTAATTCTCCCCCGCTTAATACT
GACGCTCTCGCACCCATCTCTCTCCTTCTAGCCTCCGCTAGTCAAAATTTTTGGCGTACTCACCAGTCGC
CGCCCCTCGCCTCTTGCCGTGCGCGCTTCAGCAAGCCGAGTCCTGCGTCGAGAGAGCTCCTCTGGTTTCC
CTTTCGCTTTCAAGTCCCTGTTCGGGCGCCACTGCTAGAGATTTTCCACACTGACTAAAAGGGTCTGAGG
GATCTCTAGTTACCAGAGTCACACAACAGACGGGCACACACTACTTGAAGCACTCAAGGCAAGCTTTATT
GAGGCTTAAGCAGTGGGTTCCCTAGTTAGCCAGAGAGCTCCCAGGCTCAGATCTGGTCTAACCAGAGAGA
CCCAGTACAGGCAAAACGCGCTGCTTATATAGACCTCCCACCGTACACGCCTACCGCCCATTTGCGTCAA
TGGGGCGGAGTTGTTACGACATTTTGGAAAGTCCCGTTGATTTTGGTGCCAAAACAAACTCCCATTGACG
TCAATGGGGTGGAGACTTGGAAATCCCCGTGAGTCAAACCGCTATCCACGCCCATTGATGTACTGCCAAA
ACCGCATCACCATGGTAATAGCGATGACTAATACGTAGATGTACTGCCAAGTAGGAAAGTCCCATAAGGT
CATGTACTGGGCATAATGCCAGGCGGGCCATTTACCGTCATTGACGTCAATAGGGGGCGTACTTGGCATA
TGATACACTTGATGTACTGCCAAGTGGGCAGTTTACCGTAAATACTCCACCCATTGACGTCAATGGAAAG
TCCCTATTGGCGTTACTATGGGAACATACGTCATTATTGACGTCAATGGGCGGGGGTCGTTGGGCGGTCA
GCCAGGCGGGCCATTTACCGTAAGTTATGTAACGCGGAACTCCATATATGGGCTATGAACTAATGACCCC
GTAATTGATTACTATTAATAACTAGTCAATAATCAATGTCAACGCGTATATCTGGCCCGTACATCGCGAA
GCAGCGCAAAACGCCTAACCCTAAGCAGATTCTTCATGCAATTGTCGGTCAAGCCTTGCCTTGTTGTAGC
TTAAATTTTGCTCGCGCACTACTCAGCGACCTCCAACACACAAGCAGGGAGCAGATACTGGCTTAACTAT
GCGGCATCAGAGCAGATTGTACTGAGAGTGCACCATAGGGGATCGGGAGATCTCCCGATCCGTCGACGTC
AGGTGGCACTTTTCGGGGAAATGTGCGCGGAACCCCTATTTGTTTATTTTTCTAAATACATTCAAATATG
TATCCGCTCATGAGACAATAACCCTGATAAATGCTTCAATAATATTGAAAAAGGAAGAGTATGAGTATTC
AACATTTCCGTGTCGCCCTTATTCCCTTTTTTGCGGCATTTTGCCTTCCTGTTTTTGCTCACCCAGAAAC
GCTGGTGAAAGTAAAAGATGCTGAAGATCAGTTGGGTGCACGAGTGGGTTACATCGAACTGGATCTCAAC
AGCGGTAAGATCCTTGAGAGTTTTCGCCCCGAAGAACGTTTTCCAATGATGAGCACTTTTAAAGTTCTGC
TATGTGGCGCGGTATTATCCCGTATTGACGCCGGGCAAGAGCAACTCGGTCGCCGCATACACTATTCTCA
GAATGACTTGGTTGAGTACTCACCAGTCACAGAAAAGCATCTTACGGATGGCATGACAGTAAGAGAATTA
TGCAGTGCTGCCATAACCATGAGTGATAACACTGCGGCCAACTTACTTCTGACAACGATCGGAGGACCGA
AGGAGCTAACCGCTTTTTTGCACAACATGGGGGATCATGTAACTCGCCTTGATCGTTGGGAACCGGAGCT
GAATGAAGCCATACCAAACGACGAGCGTGACACCACGATGCCTGTAGCAATGGCAACAACGTTGCGCAAA
CTATTAACTGGCGAACTACTTACTCTAGCTTCCCGGCAACAATTAATAGACTGGATGGAGGCGGATAAAG
TTGCAGGACCACTTCTGCGCTCGGCCCTTCCGGCTGGCTGGTTTATTGCTGATAAATCTGGAGCCGGTGA
GCGTGGGTCTCGCGGTATCATTGCAGCACTGGGGCCAGATGGTAAGCCCTCCCGTATCGTAGTTATCTAC
ACGACGGGGAGTCAGGCAACTATGGATGAACGAAATAGACAGATCGCTGAGATAGGTGCCTCACTGATTA
AGCATTGGTAACTGTCAGACCAAGTTTACTCATATATACTTTAGATTGATTTAAAACTTCATTTTTAATT
TAAAAGGATCTAGGTGAAGATCCTTTTTGATAATCTCATGACCAAAATCCCTTAACGTGAGTTTTCGTTC
CACTGAGCGTCAGACCCCGTAGAAAAGATCAAAGGATCTTC
